>Addgene plasmid #223713 | pHR-SFFV-FLAG-TurboID | addgene full sequence | sequence record 443633 | Addgene NGS Result
GACACCCGCCAACACCCGCTGACGCGCCCTGACGGGCTTGTCTGCTCCCGGCATCCGCTTACAGACAAGC
TGTGACCGTCTCCGGGAGCTGCATGTGTCAGAGGTTTTCACCGTCATCACCGAAACGCGCGAGACGAAAG
GGCCTCGTGATACGCCTATTTTTATAGGTTAATGTCATGATAATAATGGTTTCTTAGACGTCAGGTGGCA
CTTTTCGGGGAAATGTGCGCGGAACCCCTATTTGTTTATTTTTCTAAATACATTCAAATATGTATCCGCT
CATGAGACAATAACCCTGATAAATGCTTCAATAATATTGAAAAAGGAAGAGTATGAGTATTCAACATTTC
CGTGTCGCCCTTATTCCCTTTTTTGCGGCATTTTGCCTTCCTGTTTTTGCTCACCCAGAAACGCTGGTGA
AAGTAAAAGATGCTGAAGATCAGTTGGGTGCACGAGTGGGTTACATCGAACTGGATCTCAACAGCGGTAA
GATCCTTGAGAGTTTTCGCCCCGAAGAACGTTTTCCAATGATGAGCACTTTTAAAGTTCTGCTATGTGGC
GCGGTATTATCCCGTATTGACGCCGGGCAAGAGCAACTCGGTCGCCGCATACACTATTCTCAGAATGACT
TGGTTGAGTACTCACCAGTCACAGAAAAGCATCTTACGGATGGCATGACAGTAAGAGAATTATGCAGTGC
TGCCATAACCATGAGTGATAACACTGCGGCCAACTTACTTCTGACAACGATCGGAGGACCGAAGGAGCTA
ACCGCTTTTTTGCACAACATGGGGGATCATGTAACTCGCCTTGATCGTTGGGAACCGGAGCTGAATGAAG
CCATACCAAACGACGAGCGTGACACCACGATGCCTGTAGCAATGGCAACAACGTTGCGCAAACTATTAAC
TGGCGAACTACTTACTCTAGCTTCCCGGCAACAATTAATAGACTGGATGGAGGCGGATAAAGTTGCAGGA
CCACTTCTGCGCTCGGCCCTTCCGGCTGGCTGGTTTATTGCTGATAAATCTGGAGCCGGTGAGCGTGGGT
CTCGCGGTATCATTGCAGCACTGGGGCCAGATGGTAAGCCCTCCCGTATCGTAGTTATCTACACGACGGG
GAGTCAGGCAACTATGGATGAACGAAATAGACAGATCGCTGAGATAGGTGCCTCACTGATTAAGCATTGG
TAACTGTCAGACCAAGTTTACTCATATATACTTTAGATTGATTTAAAACTTCATTTTTAATTTAAAAGGA
TCTAGGTGAAGATCCTTTTTGATAATCTCATGACCAAAATCCCTTAACGTGAGTTTTCGTTCCACTGAGC
GTCAGACCCCGTAGAAAAGATCAAAGGATCTTCTTGAGATCCTTTTTTTCTGCGCGTAATCTGCTGCTTG
CAAACAAAAAAACCACCGCTACCAGCGGTGGTTTGTTTGCCGGATCAAGAGCTACCAACTCTTTTTCCGA
AGGTAACTGGCTTCAGCAGAGCGCAGATACCAAATACTGTTCTTCTAGTGTAGCCGTAGTTAGGCCACCA
CTTCAAGAACTCTGTAGCACCGCCTACATACCTCGCTCTGCTAATCCTGTTACCAGTGGCTGCTGCCAGT
GGCGATAAGTCGTGTCTTACCGGGTTGGACTCAAGACGATAGTTACCGGATAAGGCGCAGCGGTCGGGCT
GAACGGGGGGTTCGTGCACACAGCCCAGCTTGGAGCGAACGACCTACACCGAACTGAGATACCTACAGCG
TGAGCTATGAGAAAGCGCCACGCTTCCCGAAGGGAGAAAGGCGGACAGGTATCCGGTAAGCGGCAGGGTC
GGAACAGGAGAGCGCACGAGGGAGCTTCCAGGGGGAAACGCCTGGTATCTTTATAGTCCTGTCGGGTTTC
GCCACCTCTGACTTGAGCGTCGATTTTTGTGATGCTCGTCAGGGGGGCGGAGCCTATGGAAAAACGCCAG
CAACGCGGCCTTTTTACGGTTCCTGGCCTTTTGCTGGCCTTTTGCTCACATGTTCTTTCCTGCGTTATCC
CCTGATTCTGTGGATAACCGTATTACCGCCTTTGAGTGAGCTGATACCGCTCGCCGCAGCCGAACGACCG
AGCGCAGCGAGTCAGTGAGCGAGGAAGCGGAAGAGCGCCCAATACGCAAACCGCCTCTCCCCGCGCGTTG
GCCGATTCATTAATGCAGCTGTGGAATGTGTGTCAGTTAGGGTGTGGAAAGTCCCCAGGCTCCCCAGCAG
GCAGAAGTATGCAAAGCATGCATCTCAATTAGTCAGCAACCAGGTGTGGAAAGTCCCCAGGCTCCCCAGC
AGGCAGAAGTATGCAAAGCATGCATCTCAATTAGTCAGCAACCATAGTCCCGCCCCTAACTCCGCCCATC
CCGCCCCTAACTCCGCCCAGTTCCGCCCATTCTCCGCCCCATGGCTGACTAATTTTTTTTATTTATGCAG
AGGCCGAGGCCGCCTCGGCCTCTGAGCTATTCCAGAAGTAGTGAGGAGGCTTTTTTGGAGGCCTAGGCTT
TTGCAAAAAGCTTGGACACAAGACAGGCTTGCGAGATATGTTTGAGAATACCACTTTATCCCGCGTCAGG
GAGAGGCAGTGCGTAAAAAGACGCGGACTCATGTGAAATACTGGTTTTTAGTGCGCCAGATCTCTATAAT
CTCGCGCAACCTATTTTCCCCTCGAACACTTTTTAAGCCGTAGATAAACAGGCTGGGACACTTCACATGA
GCGAAAAATACATCGTCACCTGGGACATGTTGCAGATCCATGCACGTAAACTCGCAAGCCGACTGATGCC
TTCTGAACAATGGAAAGGCATTATTGCCGTAAGCCGTGGCGGTCTGTACCGGGTGCGTTACTGGCGCGTG
AACTGGGTATTCGTCATGTCGATACCGTTTGTATTTCCAGCTACGATCACGACAACCAGCGCGAGCTTAA
AGTGCTGAAACGCGCAGAAGGCGATGGCGAAGGCTTCATCGTTATTGATGACCTGGTGGATACCGGTGGT
ACTGCGGTTGCGATTCGTGAAATGTATCCAAAAGCGCACTTTGTCACCATCTTCGCAAAACCGGCTGGTC
GTCCGCTGGTTGATGACTATGTTGTTGATATCCCGCAAGATACCTGGATTGAACAGCCGTGGGATATGGG
CGTCGTATTCGTCCCGCCAATCTCCGGTCGCTAATCTTTTCAACGCCTGGCACTGCCGGGCGTTGTTCTT
TTTAACTTCAGGCGGGTTACAATAGTTTCCAGTAAGTATTCTGGAGGCTGCATCCATGACACAGGCAAAC
CTGAGCGAAACCCTGTTCAAACCCCGCTTTAAACATCCTGAAACCTCGACGCTAGTCCGCCGCTTTAATC
ACGGCGCACAACCGCCTGTGCAGTCGGCCCTTGATGGTAAAACCATCCCTCACTGGTATCGCATGATTAA
CCGTCTGATGTGGATCTGGCGCGGCATTGACCCACGCGAAATCCTCGACGTCCAGGCACGTATTGTGATG
AGCGATGCCGAACGTACCGACGATGATTTATACGATACGGTGATTGGCTACCGTGGCGGCAACTGGATTT
ATGAGTGGGCCCCGGATCTTTGTGAAGGAACCTTACTTCTGTGGTGTGACATAATTGGACAAACTACCTA
CAGAGATTTAAAGCTCTAAGGTAAATATAAAATTTTTAAGTGTATAATGTGTTAAACTACTGATTCTAAT
TGTTTGTGTATTTTAGATTCCAACCTATGGAACTGATGAATGGGAGCAGTGGTGGAATGCCTTTAATGAG
GAAAACCTGTTTTGCTCAGAAGAAATGCCATCTAGTGATGATGAGGCTACTGCTGACTCTCAACATTCTA
CTCCTCCAAAAAAGAAGAGAAAGGTAGAAGACCCCAAGGACTTTCCTTCAGAATTGCTAAGTTTTTTGAG
TCATGCTGTGTTTAGTAATAGAACTCTTGCTTGCTTTGCTATTTACACCACAAAGGAAAAAGCTGCACTG
CTATACAAGAAAATTATGGAAAAATATTCTGTAACCTTTATAAGTAGGCATAACAGTTATAATCATAACA
TACTGTTTTTTCTTACTCCACACAGGCATAGAGTGTCTGCTATTAATAACTATGCTCAAAAATTGTGTAC
CTTTAGCTTTTTAATTTGTAAAGGGGTTAATAAGGAATATTTGATGTATAGTGCCTTGACTAGAGATCAT
AATCAGCCATACCACATTTGTAGAGGTTTTACTTGCTTTAAAAAACCTCCCACACCTCCCCCTGAACCTG
AAACATAAAATGAATGCAATTGTTGTTGTTAACTTGTTTATTGCAGCTTATAATGGTTACAAATAAAGCA
ATAGCATCACAAATTTCACAAATAAAGCATTTTTTTCACTGCATTCTAGTTGTGGTTTGTCCAAACTCAT
CAATGTATCTTATCATGTCTGGATCAACTGGATAACTCAAGCTAACCAAAATCATCCCAAACTTCCCACC
CCATACCCTATTACCACTGCCAATTACCTGTGGTTTCATTTACTCTAAACCTGTGATTCCTCTGAATTAT
TTTCATTTTAAAGAAATTGTATTTGTTAAATATGTACTACAAACTTAGTAGTTGGAAGGGCTAATTCACT
CCCAAAGAAGACAAGATATCCTTGATCTGTGGATCTACCACACACAAGGCTACTTCCCTGATTAGCAGAA
CTACACACCAGGGCCAGGGGTCAGATATCCACTGACCTTTGGATGGTGCTACAAGCTAGTACCAGTTGAG
CCAGATAAGGTAGAAGAGGCCAATAAAGGAGAGAACACCAGCTTGTTACACCCTGTGAGCCTGCATGGGA
TGGATGACCCGGAGAGAGAAGTGTTAGAGTGGAGGTTTGACAGCCGCCTAGCATTTCATCACGTGGCCCG
AGAGCTGCATCCGGAGTACTTCAAGAACTGCTGATATCGAGCTTGCTACAAGGGACTTTCCGCTGGGGAC
TTTCCAGGGAGGCGTGGCCTGGGCGGGACTGGGGAGTGGCGAGCCCTCAGATCCTGCATATAAGCAGCTG
CTTTTTGCCTGTACTGGGTCTCTCTGGTTAGACCAGATCTGAGCCTGGGAGCTCTCTGGCTAACTAGGGA
ACCCACTGCTTAAGCCTCAATAAAGCTTGCCTTGAGTGCTTCAAGTAGTGTGTGCCCGTCTGTTGTGTGA
CTCTGGTAACTAGAGATCCCTCAGACCCTTTTAGTCAGTGTGGAAAATCTCTAGCAGTGGCGCCCGAACA
GGGACTTGAAAGCGAAAGGGAAACCAGAGGAGCTCTCTCGACGCAGGACTCGGCTTGCTGAAGCGCGCAC
GGCAAGAGGCGAGGGGCGGCGACTGGTGAGTACGCCAAAAATTTTGACTAGCGGAGGCTAGAAGGAGAGA
GATGGGTGCGAGAGCGTCAGTATTAAGCGGGGGAGAATTAGATCGCGATGGGAAAAAATTCGGTTAAGGC
CAGGGGGAAAGAAAAAATATAAATTAAAACATATAGTATGGGCAAGCAGGGAGCTAGAACGATTCGCAGT
TAATCCTGGCCTGTTAGAAACATCAGAAGGCTGTAGACAAATACTGGGACAGCTACAACCATCCCTTCAG
ACAGGATCAGAAGAACTTAGATCATTATATAATACAGTAGCAACCCTCTATTGTGTGCATCAAAGGATAG
AGATAAAAGACACCAAGGAAGCTTTAGACAAGATAGAGGAAGAGCAAAACAAAAGTAAGACCACCGCACA
GCAAGCGGCCGGCCGCTGATCTTCAGACCTGGAGGAGGAGATATGAGGGACAATTGGAGAAGTGAATTAT
ATAAATATAAAGTAGTAAAAATTGAACCATTAGGAGTAGCACCCACCAAGGCAAAGAGAAGAGTGGTGCA
GAGAGAAAAAAGAGCAGTGGGAATAGGAGCTTTGTTCCTTGGGTTCTTGGGAGCAGCAGGAAGCACTATG
GGCGCAGCGTCAATGACGCTGACGGTACAGGCCAGACAATTATTGTCTGGTATAGTGCAGCAGCAGAACA
ATTTGCTGAGGGCTATTGAGGCGCAACAGCATCTGTTGCAACTCACAGTCTGGGGCATCAAGCAGCTCCA
GGCAAGAATCCTGGCTGTGGAAAGATACCTAAAGGATCAACAGCTCCTGGGGATTTGGGGTTGCTCTGGA
AAACTCATTTGCACCACTGCTGTGCCTTGGAATGCTAGTTGGAGTAATAAATCTCTGGAACAGATTTGGA
ATCACACGACCTGGATGGAGTGGGACAGAGAAATTAACAATTACACAAGCTTAATACACTCCTTAATTGA
AGAATCGCAAAACCAGCAAGAAAAGAATGAACAAGAATTATTGGAATTAGATAAATGGGCAAGTTTGTGG
AATTGGTTTAACATAACAAATTGGCTGTGGTATATAAAATTATTCATAATGATAGTAGGAGGCTTGGTAG
GTTTAAGAATAGTTTTTGCTGTACTTTCTATAGTGAATAGAGTTAGGCAGGGATATTCACCATTATCGTT
TCAGACCCACCTCCCAACCCCGAGGGGACCCGACAGGCCCGAAGGAATAGAAGAAGAAGGTGGAGAGAGA
GACAGAGACAGATCCATTCGATTAGTGAACGGATCTCGACGGTATCGCCAAATGGCAGTATTCATCCACA
ATTTTAAAAGAAAAGGGGGGATTGGGGGGTACAGTGCAGGGGAAAGAATAGTAGACATAATAGCAACAGA
CATACAAACTAAAGAATTACAAAAACAAATTACAAAAATTCAAAATTTTCGGGTTTATTACAGGGACAGC
AGAGATCCAGTTTGGATCGATAAGCTTGATATCGAATTCCTGCAGCCCCGATAAAATAAAAGATTTTATT
TAGTCTCCAGAAAAAGGGGGGAATGAAAGACCCCACCTGTAGGTTTGGCAAGCTAGCTGCAGTAACGCCA
TTTTGCAAGGCATGGAAAAATACCAAACCAAGAATAGAGAAGTTCAGATCAAGGGCGGGTACATGAAAAT
AGCTAACGTTGGGCCAAACAGGATATCTGCGGTGAGCAGTTTCGGCCCCGGCCCGGGGCCAAGAACAGAT
GGTCACCGCAGTTTCGGCCCCGGCCCGAGGCCAAGAACAGATGGTCCCCAGATATGGCCCAACCCTCAGC
AGTTTCTTAAGACCCATCAGATGTTTCCAGGCTCCCCCAAGGACCTGAAATGACCCTGCGCCTTATTTGA
ATTAACCAATCAGCCTGCTTCTCGCTTCTGTTCGCGCGCTTCTGCTTCCCGAGCTCTATAAAAGAGCTCA
CAACCCCTCACTCGGCGCGCCAGTCCTCCGACAGACTGAGTCGCCCGGGGGGGATCTGGAGCTCTCGAGA
ATTCTCACGCGTGCTAGCTACCGGTAGCCACCATGGACTACAAGGATGACGACGATAAGAAAGACAATAC
TGTGCCTCTGAAGCTGATCGCTCTCCTGGCTAATGGCGAGTTCCATAGTGGCGAACAGCTGGGAGAAACC
CTGGGCATGTCCAGGGCCGCTATCAACAAGCACATTCAGACTCTGCGCGACTGGGGCGTGGACGTGTTCA
CCGTGCCCGGAAAGGGCTACTCTCTGCCCGAGCCTATCCCGCTGCTGAACGCTAAACAGATTCTGGGACA
GCTGGACGGCGGGAGCGTGGCAGTCCTGCCTGTGGTCGACTCCACCAATCAGTACCTGCTGGATCGAATC
GGCGAGCTGAAGAGTGGGGATGCTTGCATTGCAGAATATCAGCAGGCAGGGAGAGGAAGCAGAGGGAGGA
AATGGTTCTCTCCTTTTGGAGCTAACCTGTACCTGAGTATGTTTTGGCGCCTGAAGCGGGGACCAGCAGC
AATCGGCCTGGGCCCGGTCATCGGAATTGTCATGGCAGAAGCGCTGCGAAAGCTGGGAGCAGACAAGGTG
CGAGTCAAATGGCCCAATGACCTGTATCTGCAGGATAGAAAGCTGGCAGGCATCCTGGTGGAGCTGGCCG
GAATAACAGGCGATGCTGCACAGATCGTCATTGGCGCCGGGATTAACGTGGCTATGAGGCGCGTGGAGGA
AAGCGTGGTCAATCAGGGCTGGATCACACTGCAGGAAGCAGGGATTAACCTGGACAGGAATACTCTGGCC
GCTACGCTGATCCGAGAGCTGCGGGCAGCCCTGGAACTGTTCGAGCAGGAAGGCCTGGCTCCATATCTGC
CACGGTGGGAGAAGCTGGATAACTTCATCAATAGACCCGTGAAGCTGATCATTGGGGACAAAGAGATTTT
CGGGATTAGCCGGGGGATTGATAAACAGGGAGCCCTGCTGCTGGAACAGGACGGAGTTATCAAACCCTGG
ATGGGCGGAGAAATCAGTCTGCGGTCTGCCGAAAAGTCCGGACTCAGATCTCGAGCTCAAGCTTCGAATT
CTGCAGTCGACGGTACCGCGGGCCCGGGATCCACCGGATCTAGATAACTGATTAAGATCCTTGACTTGCG
GCCGCAACTCCCACCTGCAACATGCGTGACTGACTGAGGCCGCGACTCTAGAGTCGACCTGCAGGCATGC
AAGCTTGATATCAAGCTTATCGATAATCAACCTCTGGATTACAAAATTTGTGAAAGATTGACTGGTATTC
TTAACTATGTTGCTCCTTTTACGCTATGTGGATACGCTGCTTTAATGCCTTTGTATCATGCTATTGCTTC
CCGTATGGCTTTCATTTTCTCCTCCTTGTATAAATCCTGGTTGCTGTCTCTTTATGAGGAGTTGTGGCCC
GTTGTCAGGCAACGTGGCGTGGTGTGCACTGTGTTTGCTGACGCAACCCCCACTGGTTGGGGCATTGCCA
CCACCTGTCAGCTCCTTTCCGGGACTTTCGCTTTCCCCCTCCCTATTGCCACGGCGGAACTCATCGCCGC
CTGCCTTGCCCGCTGCTGGACAGGGGCTCGGCTGTTGGGCACTGACAATTCCGTGGTGTTGTCGGGGAAA
TCATCGTCCTTTCCTTGGCTGCTCGCCTGTGTTGCCACCTGGATTCTGCGCGGGACGTCCTTCTGCTACG
TCCCTTCGGCCCTCAATCCAGCGGACCTTCCTTCCCGCGGCCTGCTGCCGGCTCTGCGGCCTCTTCCGCG
TCTTCGCCTTCGCCCTCAGACGAGTCGGATCTCCCTTTGGGCCGCCTCCCCGCATCGATACCGTCGACCT
CGAGGGAATTAATTCGAGCTCGGTACCTTTAAGACCAATGACTTACAAGGCAGCTGTAGATCTTAGCCAC
TTTTTAAAAGAAAAGGGGGGACTGGAAGGGCTAATTCACTCCCAACGAAGACAAGATCTGCTTTTTGCTT
GTACTGGGTCTCTCTGGTTAGACCAGATCTGAGCCTGGGAGCTCTCTGGCTAACTAGGGAACCCACTGCT
TAAGCCTCAATAAAGCTTGCCTTGAGTGCTTCAAGTAGTGTGTGCCCGTCTGTTGTGTGACTCTGGTAAC
TAGAGATCCCTCAGACCCTTTTAGTCAGTGTGGAAAATCTCTAGCAGCATCTAGAATTAATTCCGTGTAT
TCTATAGTGTCACCTAAATCGTATGTGTATGATACATAAGGTTATGTATTAATTGTAGCCGCGTTCTAAC
GACAATATGTACAAGCCTAATTGTGTAGCATCTGGCTTACTGAAGCAGACCCTATCATCTCTCTCGTAAA
CTGCCGTCAGAGTCGGTTTGGTTGGACGAACCTTCTGAGTTTCTGGTAACGCCGTCCCGCACCCGGAAAT
GGTCAGCGAACCAATCAGCAGGGTCATCGCTAGCCAGATCCTCTACGCCGGACGCATCGTGGCCGGCATC
ACCGGCGCCACAGGTGCGGTTGCTGGCGCCTATATCGCCGACATCACCGATGGGGAAGATCGGGCTCGCC
ACTTCGGGCTCATGAGCGCTTGTTTCGGCGTGGGTATGGTGGCAGGCCCCGTGGCCGGGGGACTGTTGGG
CGCCATCTCCTTGCATGCACCATTCCTTGCGGCGGCGGTGCTCAACGGCCTCAACCTACTACTGGGCTGC
TTCCTAATGCAGGAGTCGCATAAGGGAGAGCGTCGAATGGTGCACTCTCAGTACAATCTGCTCTGATGCC
GCATAGTTAAGCCAGCCCC
Features (pLannotate 1.2.2; 35 found; start..end, strand, type, name):
     98..133     -  CDS            rop (fragment): Rop protein, which maintains plasmids at low copy number; rop
    228..332     +  promoter       AmpR promoter: bla
    333..1193    +  CDS            AmpR: β-lactamase; bla; confers resistance to ampicillin, carbenicillin, and related antibiotics
   1364..1952    +  rep_origin     ori: high-copy-number ColE1/pMB1/pBR322/pUC origin of replication
   2135..2191    +  CDS            lacI (fragment): lac repressor; lacI; The lac repressor binds to the lac operator to inhibit transcription in E. coli. This inhibition can be relieved by adding lactose or isopropyl-β-D-thiogalactopyranoside (IPTG).
   2198..2527    +  promoter       SV40 promoter: SV40 enhancer and early promoter
   2727..2846    +  CDS            gpt (fragment): XGPT_ECOLI - Also known as gpp, gxu. Experimental evidence at protein level: Swiss-Prot protein existence level 1. Purine salvage pathway enzyme that catalyzes the transfer of the ribosyl-5-phosphate group from 5-phospho-alpha-D-ribose 1- diphosphate (PRPP) to the N9 position of the 6-oxopurines guanine and xanthine to form the corresponding ribonucleotides GMP (guanosine 5'- monophosphate) and XMP (xanthosine 5'-monophosphate), with the release of PPi. To a lesser extent, also acts on hypoxanthine (PubMed:9100006, PubMed:3886014). Does not ribophosphorylate adenine (PubMed:3886014). From Esch
   2846..3181    +  CDS            gpt (fragment): XGPT_ECOLI - Also known as gpp, gxu. Experimental evidence at protein level: Swiss-Prot protein existence level 1. Purine salvage pathway enzyme that catalyzes the transfer of the ribosyl-5-phosphate group from 5-phospho-alpha-D-ribose 1- diphosphate (PRPP) to the N9 position of the 6-oxopurines guanine and xanthine to form the corresponding ribonucleotides GMP (guanosine 5'- monophosphate) and XMP (xanthosine 5'-monophosphate), with the release of PPi. To a lesser extent, also acts on hypoxanthine (PubMed:9100006, PubMed:3886014). Does not ribophosphorylate adenine (PubMed:3886014). From Esch
   3276..3581    +  CDS            frsA (fragment): FRSA_ECOLI - Also known as yafA. Experimental evidence at protein level: Swiss-Prot protein existence level 1. Catalyzes the hydrolysis of esters (PubMed:15808744). Displays esterase activity toward pNP-butyrate (PubMed:15808744). May stimulate mixed-acid fermentation by acting as a fermentation/respiration switch that down-regulates respiration and up- regulates fermentation rates (PubMed:15169777). From Escherichia coli (strain K12).
   3585..3659    +  CDS            small t antigen (fragment): SV40 (simian virus 40) small t antigen
   3661..3726    +  intron         small t intron: SV40 (simian virus 40) small t antigen intron
   3856..3876    +  CDS            SV40 NLS: nuclear localization signal of SV40 (simian virus 40) large T antigen
   4195..4278    +  CDS            large T antigen (fragment): large T antigen from SV40 (simian virus 40)
   4301..4435    +  polyA_signal   SV40 poly(A) signal: SV40 polyadenylation signal
   4602..4931    +  CDS            nef (fragment): NEF_HV1BR - Experimental evidence at protein level: Swiss-Prot protein existence level 1. Extracellular Nef protein targets CD4(+) T-lymphocytes for apoptosis by interacting with CXCR4 surface receptors (PubMed:14990729). From Human immunodeficiency virus type 1 group M subtype B (isolate BRU/LAI) (HIV-1).
   4979..5236    +  LTR            5' LTR (truncated): truncated 5' long terminal repeat (LTR) from HIV-1
   5283..5408    +  misc_feature   HIV-1 Ψ: packaging signal of human immunodeficiency virus type 1
   5392..5730    +  CDS            HIV-1 gag (fragment): gag protein from human immunodeficiency virus 1; gag
   5905..6138    +  misc_feature   RRE: The Rev response element (RRE) of HIV-1 allows for Rev-dependent mRNA export from the nucleus to the cytoplasm.
   6515..6615    +  CDS            Rev (fragment): human immunodeficiency virus 1 (HIV-1) Rev protein; rev; enhances nuclear export of unspliced and incompletely spliced viral mRNAs
   6652..6769    +  misc_feature   cPPT/CTS: central polypurine tract and central termination sequence of HIV-1
   6806..6838    -  misc_feature   MCS (fragment): pBluescript multiple cloning site
   6922..7329    +  promoter       SFFV promoter: spleen focus-forming virus long terminal repeat (LTR) promoter
   7389..7410    +  CDS            3xFLAG (fragment): three tandem FLAG® epitope tags
   7409..8366    +  CDS            TurboID (fragment): mutant of the E. coli biotin ligase BioID engineered for improved catalytic efficiency (Branon et al., 2018)
   8367..8432    +  misc_feature   MCS: multiple cloning site
   8516..8546    +  misc_feature   MCS (fragment): pUC18/19 multiple cloning site
   8547..8565    +  misc_feature   MCS (fragment): pBluescript multiple cloning site
   8565..9153    +  misc_feature   WPRE: woodchuck hepatitis virus posttranscriptional regulatory element
   9154..9176    +  misc_feature   MCS (fragment): pBluescript multiple cloning site
   9193..9261    +  CDS            nef (fragment): NEF_HV1Z2 - Experimental evidence at protein level: Swiss-Prot protein existence level 1. Extracellular Nef protein targets CD4(+) T-lymphocytes for apoptosis by interacting with CXCR4 surface receptors. From Human immunodeficiency virus type 1 group M subtype D (isolate Z2/CDC-Z34) (HIV-1).
   9263..9496    +  LTR            3' LTR (ΔU3): self-inactivating 3' long terminal repeat (LTR) from HIV-1
   9521..9539    -  promoter       SP6 promoter: promoter for bacteriophage SP6 RNA polymerase
   9767..10046   +  CDS            TcR (fragment): tetracycline efflux protein; tet; confers resistance to tetracycline
  10047..10095   -  misc_feature   bom (fragment): basis of mobility region from pBR322
