[The description below was written by a language model from this plasmid's Addgene catalogue record and pLannotate feature annotations shown in this document.]
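Description:
pHR-SFFV-FLAG-TurboID is a roughly 10.1 kb HIV-1-based lentiviral transfer plasmid built on the pHR-SFFV backbone for expressing a FLAG-tagged TurboID biotin ligase in mammalian cells. In bacteria it is maintained through a ColE1/pMB1-type origin and selected with ampicillin via the β-lactamase gene. The catalogue lists it as low copy and propagated in a recombination-deficient strain, which is customary for plasmids carrying repeated LTR sequences. The backbone also retains legacy sequence outside the viral genome: an SV40 promoter followed by fragments of the E. coli gpt gene and SV40 small t/large T and polyadenylation sequences, plus remnants of pBR322 (rop, tetracycline resistance, bom). These are annotated only as fragments, and the record assigns them no function.

The packaged region runs from a 5' LTR annotated as truncated through the Ψ packaging signal with adjoining gag sequence, the Rev response element for Rev-dependent nuclear export of the genomic RNA, and the cPPT/CTS, which aids nuclear import. It ends in a ΔU3 self-inactivating 3' LTR that disables LTR promoter activity after integration. Between these elements, the spleen focus-forming virus LTR promoter, which is strong in many mammalian and especially haematopoietic cell types, drives an open reading frame consisting of a short FLAG epitope fused to the N-terminus of TurboID. A multiple cloning site follows, and a WPRE enhances transcript stability and expression. No mammalian selection marker or fluorescent reporter is annotated within the viral cassette.

TurboID is an engineered E. coli biotin ligase that rapidly biotinylates nearby proteins for proximity labelling. The associated publication concerns proximity labelling of the SQSTM1 protein network, so unfused FLAG-TurboID would plausibly serve as a background control, though the record states only that the plasmid expresses Flag-tagged TurboID.
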