Addgene plasmid #223713: pHR-SFFV-FLAG-TurboID
Purpose: Expresses Flag-tagged TurboID
Depositing lab: Benjamin Wolozin. Depositing organization: Boston University Medical Campus. Publication: Proximity labeling reveals dynamic changes in the SQSTM1 protein network. Ortiz ANR, Zhang L, Ash PEA, Basu A, Puri S, van der Spek SJF, Wang Z, Dorrian L, Emili A, Wolozin B. bioRxiv [Preprint]. 2024 Jun 27:2023.12.12.571324. doi: 10.1101/2023.12.12.571324. PubMed 38168279.
Backbone
  Vector backbone: pHR-SFFV
  Vector type: Mammalian Expression, Lentiviral
Growth in bacteria
  Bacterial resistance: Ampicillin, 100 μg/mL
  Growth temperature: 30°C
  Growth strain: NEB Stable
  Copy number: Low Copy
Gene/Insert
  Gene/Insert name: TurboID (alt name: TurboID)
  Species: Synthetic
  Promoter: SFFV
  Cloning method: Other
  Sequencing primers: 5′ acgcgtGCTAGCTaccggtagccaccatggacta; 3′ tgcggccgcaagtcaaggatcttaatcagttatctagatccggtggatccc
Resource information
  A portion of this plasmid was derived from a plasmid made by: Alice Ting Laboratory
Terms and licenses: Academic/Nonprofit Terms; Industry Terms: Not Available to Industry
Depositor comments: Please visit https://doi.org/10.1101/2023.12.12.571324 for bioRxiv preprint.
How to cite: pHR-SFFV-FLAG-TurboID was a gift from Benjamin Wolozin (Addgene plasmid # 223713 ; http://n2t.net/addgene:223713 ; RRID:Addgene_223713)
