>Addgene plasmid #223713 | pHR-SFFV-FLAG-TurboID | depositor partial sequence | sequence record 438883 | Insert
ACTGAGTCGCCCGGGGGGGATCTGGAGCTCTCGAGAATTCTCACGCGTGCTAGCTACCGGTAGCCACCAT
GGACTACAAGGATGACGACGATAAGAAAGACAATACTGTGCCTCTGAAGCTGATCGCTCTCCTGGCTAAT
GGCGAGTTCCATAGTGGCGAACAGCTGGGAGAAACCCTGGGCATGTCCAGGGCCGCTATCAACAAGCACA
TTCAGACTCTGCGCGACTGGGGCGTGGACGTGTTCACCGTGCCCGGAAAGGGCTACTCTCTGCCCGAGCC
TATCCCGCTGCTGAACGCTAAACAGATTCTGGGACAGCTGGACGGCGGGAGCGTGGCAGTCCTGCCTGTG
GTCGACTCCACCAATCAGTACCTGCTGGATCGAATCGGCGAGCTGAAGAGTGGGGATGCTTGCATTGCAG
AATATCAGCAGGCAGGGAGAGGAAGCAGAGGGAGGAAATGGTTCTCTCCTTTTGGAGCTAACCTGTACCT
GAGTATGTTTTGGCGCCTGAAGCGGGGACCAGCAGCAATCGGCCTGGGCCCGGTCATCGGAATTGTCATG
GCAGAAGCGCTGCGAAAGCTGGGAGCAGACAAGGTGCGAGTCAAATGGCCCAATGACCTGTATCTGCAGG
ATAGAAAGCTGGCAGGCATCCTGGTGGAGCTGGCCGGAATAACAGGCGATGCTGCACAGATCGTCATTGG
CGCCGGGATTAACGTGGCTATGAGGCGCGTGGAGGAAAGCGTGGTCAATCAGGGCTGGATCACACTGCAG
GAAGCAGGGATTAACCTGGACAGGAATACTCTGGCCGCTACGCTGATCCGAGAGCTGCGGGCAGCCCTGG
AACTGTTCGAGCAGGAAGGCCTGGCTCCATATCTGCCACGGTGGGAGAAGCTGGATAACTTCATCAATAG
ACCCGTGAAGCTGATCATTGGGGACAAAGAGATTTTCGGGATTAGCCGGGGGATTGATAAACAGGGAGCC
CTGCTGCTGGAACAGGACGGAGTTATCAAACCCTGGATGGGCGGAGAAATCAGTCTGCGGTCTGCCGAAA
AGTCCGGACTCAGATCTCGAGCTCAAGCTTCGAATTCTGCAGTCGACGGTACCGCGGGCCCGGGATCCAC
CGGATCTAGATAACTGATTAAGATCCTTGACTTGCGGCCGCAACTCCCACCTGCAACATGCGTGACTGAC
TGAGGCCGCGACTCTAGAGTCGACCTGCAGGCATGCAAGCTTGATATCAAGCTTATCGATAATCAACCTC
TGGATTACAAAATTTGTGAAAGATTGACTGGTATTCTTAACTA
